>Addgene plasmid #219300 | SFFV-EPAS1-Brd 375 | addgene full sequence | sequence record 449803 | Addgene NGS Result
ATTTATGCAGAGGCCGAGGCCGCCTCGGCCTCTGAGCTATTCCAGAAGTAGTGAGGAGGCTTTTTTGGAG
GCCTAGGGACGTACCCAATTCGCCCTATAGTGAGTCGTATTACGCGCGCTCACTGGCCGTCGTTTTACAA
CGTCGTGACTGGGAAAACCCTGGCGTTACCCAACTTAATCGCCTTGCAGCACATCCCCCTTTCGCCAGCT
GGCGTAATAGCGAAGAGGCCCGCACCGATCGCCCTTCCCAACAGTTGCGCAGCCTGAATGGCGAATGGG
[124 nt withheld, positions 280-403]
C
[91 nt withheld, positions 405-495]
A
[49 nt withheld, positions 497-545]
CCTTTGACGTTGGAGTCCACGTTCTTT
[37 nt withheld, positions 573-609]
ACCCTATCTCGGTCTATTCTTTTGATTTATAAGGGATTTTGCCGATTTCGGCCTATTGGTTAAAAAATGA
GCTGATTTAACAAAAATTTAACGCGAATTTTAACAAAATATTAACGCTTACAATTTAGGTGGCACTTTTC
GGGGAAATGTGCGCGGAACCCCTATTTGTTTATTTTTCTAAATACATTCAAATATGTATCCGCTCATGAG
ACAATAACCCTGATAAATGCTTCAATAATATTGAAAAAGGAAGAGTATGAGTATTCAACATTTCCGTGTC
GCCCTTATTCCCTTTTTTGCGGCATTTTGCCTTCCTGTTTTTGCTCACCCAGAAACGCTGGTGAAAGTAA
AAGATGCTGAAGATCAGTTGGGTGCACGAGTGGGTTACATCGAACTGGATCTCAACAGCGGTAAGATCCT
TGAGAGTTTTCGCCCCGAAGAACGTTTTCCAATGATGAGCACTTTTAAAGTTCTGCTATGTGGCGCGGTA
TTATCCCGTATTGACGCCGGGCAAGAGCAACTCGGTCGCCGCATACACTATTCTCAGAATGACTTGGTTG
AGTACTCACCAGTCACAGAAAAGCATCTTACGGATGGCATGACAGTAAGAGAATTATGCAGTGCTGCCAT
AACCATGAGTGATAACACTGCGGCCAACTTACTTCTGACAACGATCGGAGGACCGAAGGAGCTAACCGCT
TTTTTGCACAACATGGGGGATCATGTAACTCGCCTTGATCGTTGGGAACCGGAGCTGAATGAAGCCATAC
CAAACGACGAGCGTGACACCACGATGCCTGTAGCAATGGCAACAACGTTGCGCAAACTATTAACTGGCGA
ACTACTTACTCTAGCTTCCCGGCAACAATTAATAGACTGGATGGAGGCGGATAAAGTTGCAGGACCACTT
CTGCGCTCGGCCCTTCCGGCTGGCTGGTTTATTGCTGATAAATCTGGAGCCGGTGAGCGTGGGTCTCGCG
GTATCATTGCAGCACTGGGGCCAGATGGTAAGCCCTCCCGTATCGTAGTTATCTACACGACGGGGAGTCA
GGCAACTATGGATGAACGAAATAGACAGATCGCTGAGATAGGTGCCTCACTGATTAAGCATTGGTAACTG
TCAGACCAAGTTTACTCATATATACTTTAGATTGATTTAAAACTTCATTTTTAATTTAAAAGGATCTAGG
TGAAGATCCTTTTTGATAATCTCATGACCAAAATCCCTTAACGTGAGTTTTCGTTCCACTGAGCGTCAGA
CCCCGTAGAAAAGATCAAAGGATCTTCTTGAGATCCTTTTTTTCTGCGCGTAATCTGCTGCTTGCAAACA
AAAAAACCACCGCTACCAGCGGTGGTTTGTTTGCCGGATCAAGAGCTACCAACTCTTTTTCCGAAGGTAA
CTGGCTTCAGCAGAGCGCAGATACCAAATACTGTTCTTCTAGTGTAGCCGTAGTTAGGCCACCACTTCAA
GAACTCTGTAGCACCGCCTACATACCTCGCTCTGCTAATCCTGTTACCAGTGGCTGCTGCCAGTGGCGAT
AAGTCGTGTCTTACCGGGTTGGACTCAAGACGATAGTTACCGGATAAGGCGCAGCGGTCGGGCTGAACGG
GGGGTTCGTGCACACAGCCCAGCTTGGAGCGAACGACCTACACCGAACTGAGATACCTACAGCGTGAGCT
ATGAGAAAGCGCCACGCTTCCCGAAGGGAGAAAGGCGGACAGGTATCCGGTAAGCGGCAGGGTCGGAACA
GGAGAGCGCACGAGGGAGCTTCCAGGGGGAAACGCCTGGTATCTTTATAGTCCTGTCGGGTTTCGCCACC
TCTGACTTGAGCGTCGATTTTTGTGATGCTCGTCAGGGGGGCGGAGCCTATGGAAAAACGCCAGCAACGC
GGCCTTTTTACGGTTCCTGGCCTTTTGCTGGCCTTTTGCTCACATGTTCTTTCCTGCGTTATCCCCTGAT
TCTGTGGATAACCGTATTACCGCCTTTGAGTGAGCTGATACCGCTCGCCGCAGCCGAACGACCGAGCGCA
GCGAGTCAGTGAGCGAGGAAGCGGAAGAGCGCCCAATACGCAAACCGCCTCTCCCCGCGCGTTGGCCGAT
TCATTAATGCAGCTGGCACGACAGGTTTCCCGACTGGAAAGCGGGCAGTGAGCGCAACGCAATTAATGTG
AGTTAGCTCACTCATTAGGCACCCCAGGCTTTACACTTTATGCTTCCGGCTCGTATGTTGTGTGGAATTG
TGAGCGGATAACAATTTCACACAGGAAACAGCTATGACCATGATTACGCCAAGCGCGCAATTAACCCTCA
CTAAAGGGAACAAAAGCTGGAGCTGCAAGCTTAATGTAGTCTTATGCAATACTCTTGTAGTCTTGCAACA
TGGTAACGATGAGTTAGCAACATGCCTTACAAGGAGAGAAAAAGCACCGTGCATGCCGATTGGTGGAAGT
AAGGTGGTACGATCGTGCCTTATTAGGAAGGCAACAGACGGGTCTGACATGGATTGGACGAACCACTGAA
TTGCCGCATTGCAGAGATATTGTATTTAAGTGCCTAGCTCGATACATAAACGGGTCTCTCTGGTTAGACC
AGATCTGAGCCTGGGAGCTCTCTGGCTAACTAGGGAACCCACTGCTTAAGCCTCAATAAAGCTTGCCTTG
AGTGCTTCAAGTAGTGTGTGCCCGTCTGTTGTGTGACTCTGGTAACTAGAGATCCCTCAGACCCTTTTAG
TCAGTGTGGAAAATCTCTAGCAGTGGCGCCCGAACAGGGACTTGAAAGCGAAAGGGAAACCAGAGGAGCT
CTCTCGACGCAGGACTCGGCTTGCTGAAGCGCGCACGGCAAGAGGCGAGGGGCGGCGACTGGTGAGTACG
CCAAAAATTTTGACTAGCGGAGGCTAGAAGGAGAGAGATGGGTGCGAGAGCGTCAGTATTAAGCGGGGGA
GAATTAGATCGCGATGGGAAAAAATTCGGTTAAGGCCAGGGGGAAAGAAAAAATATAAATTAAAACATAT
AGTATGGGCAAGCAGGGAGCTAGAACGATTCGCAGTTAATCCTGGCCTGTTAGAAACATCAGAAGGCTGT
AGACAAATACTGGGACAGCTACAACCATCCCTTCAGACAGGATCAGAAGAACTTAGATCATTATATAATA
CAGTAGCAACCCTCTATTGTGTGCATCAAAGGATAGAGATAAAAGACACCAAGGAAGCTTTAGACAAGAT
AGAGGAAGAGCAAAACAAAAGTAAGACCACCGCACAGCAAGCGGCCGCTGATCTTCAGACCTGGAGGAGG
AGATATGAGGGACAATTGGAGAAGTGAATTATATAAATATAAAGTAGTAAAAATTGAACCATTAGGAGTA
GCACCCACCAAGGCAAAGAGAAGAGTGGTGCAGAGAGAAAAAAGAGCAGTGGGAATAGGAGCTTTGTTCC
TTGGGTTCTTGGGAGCAGCAGGAAGCACTATGGGCGCAGCGTCAATGACGCTGACGGTACAGGCCAGACA
ATTATTGTCTGGTATAGTGCAGCAGCAGAACAATTTGCTGAGGGCTATTGAGGCGCAACAGCATCTGTTG
CAACTCACAGTCTGGGGCATCAAGCAGCTCCAGGCAAGAATCCTGGCTGTGGAAAGATACCTAAAGGATC
AACAGCTCCTGGGGATTTGGGGTTGCTCTGGAAAACTCATTTGCACCACTGCTGTGCCTTGGAATGCTAG
TTGGAGTAATAAATCTCTGGAACAGATTTGGAATCACACGACCTGGATGGAGTGGGACAGAGAAATTAAC
AATTACACAAGCTTAATACACTCCTTAATTGAAGAATCGCAAAACCAGCAAGAAAAGAATGAACAAGAAT
TATTGGAATTAGATAAATGGGCAAGTTTGTGGAATTGGTTTAACATAACAAATTGGCTGTGGTATATAAA
ATTATTCATAATGATAGTAGGAGGCTTGGTAGGTTTAAGAATAGTTTTTGCTGTACTTTCTATAGTGAAT
AGAGTTAGGCAGGGATATTCACCATTATCGTTTCAGACCCACCTCCCAACCCCGAGGGGACCCGACAGGC
CCGAAGGAATAGAAGAAGAAGGTGGAGAGAGAGACAGAGACAGATCCATTCGATTAGTGAACGGATCTCG
ACGGTATCGGTTAACTTTTAAAAGAAAAGGGGGGATTGGGGGGTACAGTGCAGGGGAAAGAATAGTAGAC
ATAATAGCAACAGACATACAAACTAAAGAATTACAAAAACAAATTACAAAAATTCAAAATTTTATCGATC
ACGAGACTAGCCTCGAGCTGGCTGCAGTAACGCCATTTTGCAAGGCATGGAAAAATACCAAACCAAGAAT
AGAGAAGTTCAGATCAAGGGCGGGTACATGAAAATAGCTAACGTTGGGCCAAACAGGATATCTGCGGTGA
GCAGTTTCGGCCCCGGCCCGGGGCCAAGAACAGATGGTCACCGCAGTTTCGGCCCCGGCCCGAGGCCAAG
AACAGATGGTCCCCAGATATGGCCCAACCCTCAGCAGTTTCTTAAGACCCATCAGATGTTTCCAGGCTCC
CCCAAGGACCTGAAATGACCCTGCGCCTTATTTGAATTAACCAATCAGCCTGCTTCTCGCTTCTGTTCGC
GCGCTTCTGCTTCCCGAGCTCTATAAAAGAGCTCACAACCCCTCACTCGGCGCGCCAGTCCTCCGACAGA
CTGAGTCGGCCGGTCGAATCAAGCTTATCGATACCGTCGACGGATCCGCTAGCCCGCGGTTCGAAATGAC
AGCTGACAAGGAGAAGAAAAGGAGTAGCTCGGAGAGGAGGAAGGAGAAGTCCCGGGATGCTGCGCGGTGC
CGGCGGAGCAAGGAGACGGAGGTGTTCTATGAGCTGGCCCATGAGCTGCCTCTGCCCCACAGTGTGAGCT
CCCATCTGGACAAGGCCTCCATCATGCGACTGGCAATCAGCTTCCTGCGAACACACAAGCTCCTCTCCTC
AGTTTGCTCTGAAAACGAGTCCGAAGCCGAAGCTGACCAGCAGATGGACAACTTGTACCTGAAAGCCTTG
GAGGGTTTCATTGCCGTGGTGACCCAAGATGGCGACATGATCTTTCTGTCAGAAAACATCAGCAAGTTCA
TGGGACTTACACAGGTGGAGCTAACAGGACATAGTATCTTTGACTTCACTCATCCCTGCGACCATGAGGA
GATTCGTGAGAACCTGAGTCTCAAAAATGGCTCTGGTTTTGGGAAAAAAAGCAAAGACATGTCCACAGAG
CGGGACTTCTTCATGAGGATGAAGTGCACGGTCACCAACAGAGGCCGTACTGTCAACCTCAAGTCAGCCA
CCTGGAAGGTCTTGCACTGCACGGGCCAGGTGAAAGTCTACAACAACTGCCCTCCTCACAATAGTCTGTG
TGGCTACAAGGAGCCCCTGCTGTCCTGCCTCATCATCATGTGTGAACCAATCCAGCACCCATCCCACATG
GACATCCCCCTGGATAGCAAGACCTTCCTGAGCCGCCACAGCATGGACATGAAGTTCACCTACTGTGATG
ACAGAATCACAGAACTGATTGGTTACCACCCTGAGGAGCTGCTTGGCCGCTCAGCCTATGAATTCTACCA
TGCGCTAGACTCCGAGAACATGACCAAGAGTCACCAGAACTTGTGCACCAAGGGTCAGGTAGTAAGTGGC
CAGTACCGGATGCTCGCAAAGCATGGGGGCTACGTGTGGCTGGAGACCCAGGGGACGGTCATCTACAACC
CTCGCAACCTGCAGCCCCAGTGCATCATGTGTGTCAACTACGTCCTGAGTGAGATTGAGAAGAATGACGT
GGTGTTCTCCATGGACCAGACTGAATCCCTGTTCAAGCCCCACCTGATGGCCATGAACAGCATCTTTGAT
AGCAGTGGCAAGGGGGCTGTGTCTGAGAAGAGTAACTTCCTATTCACCAAGCTAAAGGAGGAGCCCGAGG
AGCTGGCCCAGCTGGCTCCCACCCCAGGAGACGCCATCATCTCTCTGGATTTCGGGAATCAGAACTTCGA
GGAGTCCTCAGCCTATGGCAAGGCCATCCTGCCCCCGAGCCAGCCATGGGCCACGGAGTTGAGGAGCCAC
AGCACCCAGAGCGAGGCTGGGAGCCTGCCTGCCTTCACCGTGCCCCAGGCAGCTGCCCCGGGCAGCACCA
CCCCCAGTGCCACCAGCAGCAGCAGCAGCTGCTCCACGCCCAATAGCCCTGAAGACTATTACACATCTTT
GGATAACGACCTGAAGATTGAAGTGATTGAGAAGCTCTTCGCCATGGACACAGAGGCCAAGGACCAATGC
AGTACCCAGACGGATTTCAATGAGCTGGACTTGGAGACACTGGCACCCTATATCCCCATGGACGGGGAAG
ACTTCCAGCTAAGCCCCATCTGCCCCGAGGAGCGGCTCTTGGCGGAGAACCCACAGTCCACCCCCCAGCA
CTGCTTCAGTGCCATGACAAACATCTTCCAGCCACTGGCCCCTGTAGCCCCGCACAGTCCCTTCCTCCTG
GACAAGTTTCAGCAGCAGCTGGAGAGCAAGAAGACAGAGCCCGAGCACCGGCCCATGTCCTCCATCTTCT
TTGATGCCGGAAGCAAAGCATCCCTGCCACCGTGCTGTGGCCAGGCCAGCACCCCTCTCTCTTCCATGGG
GGGCAGATCCAATACCCAGTGGCCCCCAGATCCACCATTACATTTTGGGCCCACAAAGTGGGCCGTCGGG
GATCAGCGCACAGAGTTCTTGGGAGCAGCGCCGTTGGGGCCCCCTGTCTCTCCACCCCATGTCTCCACCT
TCAAGACAAGGTCTGCAAAGGGTTTTGGGGCTCGAGGCCCAGACGTGCTGAGTCCGGCCATGGTAGCCCT
CTCCAACAAGCTGAAGCTGAAGCGACAGCTGGAGTATGAAGAGCAAGCCTTCCAGGACCTGAGCGGGGGG
GACCCACCTGGTGGCAGCACCTCACATTTGATGTGGAAACGGATGAAGAACCTCAGGGGTGGGAGCTGCC
CTTTGATGCCGGACAAGCCACTGAGCGCAAATGTACCCAATGATAAGTTCACCCAAAACCCCATGAGGGG
CCTGGGCCATCCCCTGAGACATCTGCCGCTGCCACAGCCTCCATCTGCCATCAGTCCCGGGGAGAACAGC
AAGAGCAGGTTCCCCCCACAGTGCTACGCCACCCAGTACCAGGACTACAGCCTGTCGTCAGCCCACAAGG
TGTCAGGCATGGCAAGCCGGCTGCTCGGGCCCTCATTTGAGTCCTACCTGCTGCCCGAACTGACCAGATA
TGACTGTGAGGTGAACGTGCCCGTGCTGGGAAGCTCCACGCTCCTGCAAGGAGGGGACCTCCTCAGAGCC
CTGGACCAGGCCACCTAACCGGTCGGATCCCCCGGGCTGCAGGAATTCGAGCATCTTACCGCCATTTATT
CCCATATTTGTTCTGTTTTTCTTGATTTGGGTATACATTTAAATGTTAATAAAACAAAATGGTGGGGCAA
TCATTTACATTTTTAGGGATATGTAATTACTAGTTCAGGTGTATTGCCACAAGACAAACATGTTAAGAAA
CTTTCCCGTTATTTACGCTCTGTTCCTGTTAATCAACCTCTGGATTACAAAATTTGTGAAAGATTGACTG
ATATTCTTAACTATGTTGCTCCTTTTACGCTGTGTGGATATGCTGCTTTAATGCCTCTGTATCATGCTAT
TGCTTCCCGTACGGCTTTCGTTTTCTCCTCCTTGTATAAATCCTGGTTGCTGTCTCTTTATGAGGAGTTG
TGGCCCGTTGTCCGTCAACGTGGCGTGGTGTGCTCTGTGTTTGCTGACGCAACCCCCACTGGCTGGGGCA
TTGCCACCACCTGTCAACTCCTTTCTGGGACTTTCGCTTTCCCCCTCCCGATCGCCACGGCAGAACTCAT
CGCCGCCTGCCTTGCCCGCTGCTGGACAGGGGCTAGGTTGCTGGGCACTGATAATTCCGTGGTGTTGTCG
GGGAAGCTGACGTCCTTTGCAATTCGATATCAAGCTGTACCTTCTAGATGTACATTCCTCATAGCGCTTC
TAGACCAATGACTTACAAGGCAGCTGTAGATCTTAGCCACTTTTTAAAAGAAAAGGGGGGACTGGAAGGG
CTAATTCACTCCCAACGAAGACAAGATCTGCTTTTTGCTTGTACTGGGTCTCTCTGGTTAGACCAGATCT
GAGCCTGGGAGCTCTCTGGCTAACTAGGGAACCCACTGCTTAAGCCTCAATAAAGCTTGCCTTGAGTGCT
TCAAGTAGTGTGTGCCCGTCTGTTGTGTGACTCTGGTAACTAGAGATCCCTCAGACCCTTTTAGTCAGTG
TGGAAAATCTCTAGCAGTAGTAGTTCATGTCATCTTATTATTCAGTATTTATAACTTGCAAAGAAATGAA
TATCAGAGAGTGAGAGGAACTTGTTTATTGCAGCTTATAATGGTTACAAATAAAGCAATAGCATCACAAA
TTTCACAAATAAAGCATTTTTTTCACTGCATTCTAGTTGTGGTTTGTCCAAACTCATCAATGTATCTTAT
CATGTCTGGCTCTAGCTATCCCGCCCCTAACTCCGCCCATCCCGCCCCTAACTCCGCCCAGTTCCGCCCA
TTCTCCGCCCCATGGCTGACTAATTTTTTTT
Features (pLannotate 1.2.2; 29 found; start..end, strand, type, name):
     94..112     -  promoter       T7 promoter: promoter for bacteriophage T7 RNA polymerase
    120..275     +  CDS            lacZα (fragment): LacZα fragment of β-galactosidase; lacZ fragment
    280..708     +  rep_origin     f1 ori (sequence partly withheld): f1 bacteriophage origin of replication; arrow indicates direction of (+) strand synthesis
    761..865     +  promoter       AmpR promoter: bla
    866..1726    +  CDS            AmpR: β-lactamase; bla; confers resistance to ampicillin, carbenicillin, and related antibiotics
   1897..2485    +  rep_origin     ori: high-copy-number ColE1/pMB1/pBR322/pUC origin of replication
   2668..2760    +  CDS            lacI (fragment): lac repressor; lacI; The lac repressor binds to the lac operator to inhibit transcription in E. coli. This inhibition can be relieved by adding lactose or isopropyl-β-D-thiogalactopyranoside (IPTG).
   2773..2794    +  protein_bind   CAP binding site: CAP binding activates transcription in the presence of cAMP. E. coli catabolite activator protein
   2809..2839    +  promoter       lac promoter: promoter for the E. coli lac operon
   2847..2863    +  protein_bind   lac operator: The lac repressor binds to the lac operator to inhibit transcription in E. coli. This inhibition can be relieved by adding lactose or isopropyl-β-D-thiogalactopyranoside (IPTG). lac repressor encoded by lacI
   2908..2926    +  promoter       T3 promoter: promoter for bacteriophage T3 RNA polymerase
   2954..3180    +  promoter       RSV promoter: Rous sarcoma virus enhancer/promoter
   3181..3361    +  LTR            5' LTR (truncated): truncated 5' long terminal repeat (LTR) from HIV-1
   3408..3533    +  misc_feature   HIV-1 Ψ: packaging signal of human immunodeficiency virus type 1
   3517..3880    +  CDS            HIV-1 gag (fragment): gag protein from human immunodeficiency virus 1; gag
   4026..4259    +  misc_feature   RRE: The Rev response element (RRE) of HIV-1 allows for Rev-dependent mRNA export from the nucleus to the cytoplasm.
   4636..4736    +  CDS            Rev (fragment): human immunodeficiency virus 1 (HIV-1) Rev protein; rev; enhances nuclear export of unspliced and incompletely spliced viral mRNAs
   4755..4872    +  misc_feature   cPPT/CTS: central polypurine tract and central termination sequence of HIV-1
   4906..5307    +  promoter       SFFV promoter: spleen focus-forming virus long terminal repeat (LTR) promoter
   5317..5340    +  misc_feature   MCS (fragment): pBluescript multiple cloning site
   5365..7974    +  CDS            EPAS1: EPAS1_HUMAN - Also known as BHLHE73, HIF2A, MOP2, PASD2. Experimental evidence at protein level: Swiss-Prot protein existence level 1. Transcription factor involved in the induction of oxygen regulated genes. Heterodimerizes with ARNT; heterodimer binds to core DNA sequence 5'-TACGTG-3' within the hypoxia response element (HRE) of target gene promoters (By similarity). Regulates the vascular endothelial growth factor (VEGF) expression and seems to be implicated in the development of blood vessels and the tubular system of lung. May also play a role in the formation of the endothelium that give
   7984..8009    +  misc_feature   MCS (fragment): pBluescript multiple cloning site
   8009..8068    +  CDS            S (fragment): HBSAG_WHV6 - Experimental evidence at transcript level: Swiss-Prot protein existence level 2. The middle envelope protein plays an important role in the budding of the virion. It is involved in the induction of budding in a nucleocapsid independent way. In this process the majority of envelope proteins bud to form subviral lipoprotein particles of 22 nm of diameter that do not contain a nucleocapsid (By similarity). From Woodchuck hepatitis B virus (isolate w64/pWS23) (WHV).
   8200..8603    +  misc_feature   WPRE: woodchuck hepatitis virus posttranscriptional regulatory element
   8646..8720    +  CDS            nef (fragment): NEF_HV1Z2 - Experimental evidence at protein level: Swiss-Prot protein existence level 1. Extracellular Nef protein targets CD4(+) T-lymphocytes for apoptosis by interacting with CXCR4 surface receptors. From Human immunodeficiency virus type 1 group M subtype D (isolate Z2/CDC-Z34) (HIV-1).
   8722..8955    +  LTR            3' LTR (ΔU3): self-inactivating 3' long terminal repeat (LTR) from HIV-1
   9027..9148    +  polyA_signal   SV40 poly(A) signal: SV40 polyadenylation signal
   9167..9188    +  rep_origin     SV40 ori (fragment): SV40 origin of replication
   9188..73      +  rep_origin     SV40 ori (across the origin): SV40 origin of replication
