[The description below was written by a language model from this plasmid's Addgene catalogue record and pLannotate feature annotations shown in this document.]
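Description:
SFFV-EPAS1-Brd 375 is a lentiviral expression plasmid built on the SFFV-MCS backbone that carries the human transcription factor EPAS1 (also known as HIF2A) together with a construct-specific DNA barcode. It is maintained in E. coli through a high-copy ColE1/pUC-type origin and selected with ampicillin via the β-lactamase gene. An f1 origin, lac regulatory remnants and T3/T7 promoters are carried over from a pBluescript-like cloning backbone. The sequenced record is about 9.25 kb, consistent with the stated backbone and insert sizes.

The transfer cassette has a third-generation, self-inactivating layout. An RSV promoter fused to a truncated HIV-1 5' LTR drives genomic RNA production in packaging cells, followed by the Ψ packaging signal with a partial gag region, the Rev response element for Rev-dependent nuclear export, and the cPPT/CTS, which aids transduction. Within this frame, the spleen focus-forming virus (SFFV) promoter drives the EPAS1 coding sequence, which was cloned by restriction enzymes into the multiple cloning site. A WPRE downstream enhances transcript stability and expression. According to the depositor, the barcode sits after the WPRE in an XbaI site, but it is not annotated as a separate feature in the table. The cassette ends with a ΔU3 3' LTR, which disables LTR promoter activity after integration, and an SV40 polyadenylation signal and SV40 origin lie beyond it. No mammalian selection marker or fluorescent reporter is annotated.

EPAS1 is a hypoxia-responsive factor that heterodimerises with ARNT. Here it is one member of a barcoded transcription factor collection for combinatorial screening in immune cell reprogramming. The barcode presumably allows the delivered factor to be identified in transduced cells.
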