Addgene plasmid #219300: SFFV-EPAS1-Brd 375
Purpose: Transcription factor EPAS1 with a specific barcode assigned.
Depositing lab: Filipe Pereira. Depositing organization: Center for Neuroscience and Cell Biology, University of Coimbra. Publication: A combinatorial transcription factor screening platform for immune cell reprogramming. Kurochkin I, Altman AR, Caiado I, Pertiga-Cabral D, Halitzki E, Minaeva M, Zimmermannova O, Henriques-Oliveira L, Klein D, Nair M, Oliveira D, Cajal LR, Knittel R, Feick C, Ringner M, Martin M, Cirovic B, Pires CF, Rosa FF, Sitnicka E, Theis FJ, Pereira CF. Cell Syst. 2026 Jan 21;17(1):101457. doi: 10.1016/j.cels.2025.101457. Epub 2026 Jan 14. PubMed 41539305.
Backbone
  Vector backbone: SFFV-MCS
  Backbone size w/o insert (bp): 6638
  Vector type: Lentiviral
Growth in bacteria
  Bacterial resistance: Ampicillin, 100 μg/mL
  Growth temperature: 37°C
  Growth strain: NEB Stable
  Copy number: High Copy
Gene/Insert
  Gene/Insert name: EPAS1
  Species: H. sapiens (human)
  Insert size (bp): 2613
  Entrez Gene: EPAS1 (a.k.a. ECYT4, HIF2A, HLF, MOP2, PASD2, bHLHe73)
  Promoter: The spleen focus-forming virus (SFFV) promoter
  Cloning method: Restriction Enzyme; 5′ cloning site Bsp119I (not destroyed); 3′ cloning site BstHI (not destroyed)
Terms and licenses: Academic/Nonprofit Terms; Industry Terms: Not Available to Industry
Depositor comments: Barcode sequence cloned into XbaI restriction site. Design of plasmid is as follows: SFFV-[TF sequence]-WPRE-[Barcode sequence].
How to cite: SFFV-EPAS1-Brd 375 was a gift from Filipe Pereira (Addgene plasmid # 219300 ; http://n2t.net/addgene:219300 ; RRID:Addgene_219300)
