>Addgene plasmid #219300 | SFFV-EPAS1-Brd 375 | depositor partial sequence | sequence record 428380 | TF ORF
ATGACAGCTGACAAGGAGAAGAAAAGGAGTAGCTCGGAGAGGAGGAAGGAGAAGTCCCGGGATGCTGCGC
GGTGCCGGCGGAGCAAGGAGACGGAGGTGTTCTATGAGCTGGCCCATGAGCTGCCTCTGCCCCACAGTGT
GAGCTCCCATCTGGACAAGGCCTCCATCATGCGACTGGCAATCAGCTTCCTGCGAACACACAAGCTCCTC
TCCTCAGTTTGCTCTGAAAACGAGTCCGAAGCCGAAGCTGACCAGCAGATGGACAACTTGTACCTGAAAG
CCTTGGAGGGTTTCATTGCCGTGGTGACCCAAGATGGCGACATGATCTTTCTGTCAGAAAACATCAGCAA
GTTCATGGGACTTACACAGGTGGAGCTAACAGGACATAGTATCTTTGACTTCACTCATCCCTGCGACCAT
GAGGAGATTCGTGAGAACCTGAGTCTCAAAAATGGCTCTGGTTTTGGGAAAAAAAGCAAAGACATGTCCA
CAGAGCGGGACTTCTTCATGAGGATGAAGTGCACGGTCACCAACAGAGGCCGTACTGTCAACCTCAAGTC
AGCCACCTGGAAGGTCTTGCACTGCACGGGCCAGGTGAAAGTCTACAACAACTGCCCTCCTCACAATAGT
CTGTGTGGCTACAAGGAGCCCCTGCTGTCCTGCCTCATCATCATGTGTGAACCAATCCAGCACCCATCCC
ACATGGACATCCCCCTGGATAGCAAGACCTTCCTGAGCCGCCACAGCATGGACATGAAGTTCACCTACTG
TGATGACAGAATCACAGAACTGATTGGTTACCACCCTGAGGAGCTGCTTGGCCGCTCAGCCTATGAATTC
TACCATGCGCTAGACTCCGAGAACATGACCAAGAGTCACCAGAACTTGTGCACCAAGGGTCAGGTAGTAA
GTGGCCAGTACCGGATGCTCGCAAAGCATGGGGGCTACGTGTGGCTGGAGACCCAGGGGACGGTCATCTA
CAACCCTCGCAACCTGCAGCCCCAGTGCATCATGTGTGTCAACTACGTCCTGAGTGAGATTGAGAAGAAT
GACGTGGTGTTCTCCATGGACCAGACTGAATCCCTGTTCAAGCCCCACCTGATGGCCATGAACAGCATCT
TTGATAGCAGTGGCAAGGGGGCTGTGTCTGAGAAGAGTAACTTCCTATTCACCAAGCTAAAGGAGGAGCC
CGAGGAGCTGGCCCAGCTGGCTCCCACCCCAGGAGACGCCATCATCTCTCTGGATTTCGGGAATCAGAAC
TTCGAGGAGTCCTCAGCCTATGGCAAGGCCATCCTGCCCCCGAGCCAGCCATGGGCCACGGAGTTGAGGA
GCCACAGCACCCAGAGCGAGGCTGGGAGCCTGCCTGCCTTCACCGTGCCCCAGGCAGCTGCCCCGGGCAG
CACCACCCCCAGTGCCACCAGCAGCAGCAGCAGCTGCTCCACGCCCAATAGCCCTGAAGACTATTACACA
TCTTTGGATAACGACCTGAAGATTGAAGTGATTGAGAAGCTCTTCGCCATGGACACAGAGGCCAAGGACC
AATGCAGTACCCAGACGGATTTCAATGAGCTGGACTTGGAGACACTGGCACCCTATATCCCCATGGACGG
GGAAGACTTCCAGCTAAGCCCCATCTGCCCCGAGGAGCGGCTCTTGGCGGAGAACCCACAGTCCACCCCC
CAGCACTGCTTCAGTGCCATGACAAACATCTTCCAGCCACTGGCCCCTGTAGCCCCGCACAGTCCCTTCC
TCCTGGACAAGTTTCAGCAGCAGCTGGAGAGCAAGAAGACAGAGCCCGAGCACCGGCCCATGTCCTCCAT
CTTCTTTGATGCCGGAAGCAAAGCATCCCTGCCACCGTGCTGTGGCCAGGCCAGCACCCCTCTCTCTTCC
ATGGGGGGCAGATCCAATACCCAGTGGCCCCCAGATCCACCATTACATTTTGGGCCCACAAAGTGGGCCG
TCGGGGATCAGCGCACAGAGTTCTTGGGAGCAGCGCCGTTGGGGCCCCCTGTCTCTCCACCCCATGTCTC
CACCTTCAAGACAAGGTCTGCAAAGGGTTTTGGGGCTCGAGGCCCAGACGTGCTGAGTCCGGCCATGGTA
GCCCTCTCCAACAAGCTGAAGCTGAAGCGACAGCTGGAGTATGAAGAGCAAGCCTTCCAGGACCTGAGCG
GGGGGGACCCACCTGGTGGCAGCACCTCACATTTGATGTGGAAACGGATGAAGAACCTCAGGGGTGGGAG
CTGCCCTTTGATGCCGGACAAGCCACTGAGCGCAAATGTACCCAATGATAAGTTCACCCAAAACCCCATG
AGGGGCCTGGGCCATCCCCTGAGACATCTGCCGCTGCCACAGCCTCCATCTGCCATCAGTCCCGGGGAGA
ACAGCAAGAGCAGGTTCCCCCCACAGTGCTACGCCACCCAGTACCAGGACTACAGCCTGTCGTCAGCCCA
CAAGGTGTCAGGCATGGCAAGCCGGCTGCTCGGGCCCTCATTTGAGTCCTACCTGCTGCCCGAACTGACC
AGATATGACTGTGAGGTGAACGTGCCCGTGCTGGGAAGCTCCACGCTCCTGCAAGGAGGGGACCTCCTCA
GAGCCCTGGACCAGGCCACCTAA
