>Addgene plasmid #219300 | SFFV-EPAS1-Brd 375 | depositor partial sequence | sequence record 428381 | Barcode sequence
TGTACATTCCTCATAGCGCT
